>Addgene plasmid #116794 | pHAGE-STK11 | addgene full sequence | sequence record 241906 | Addgene NGS Result
TGGAAGGGCTAATTCACTCCCAAAGAAGACAAGATATCCTTGATCTGTGGATCTACCACACACAAGGCTA
CTTCCCTGATTAGCAGAACTACACACCAGGGCCAGGGGTCAGATATCCACTGACCTTTGGATGGTGCTAC
AAGCTAGTACCAGTTGAGCCAGATAAGGTAGAAGAGGCCAATAAAGGAGAGAACACCAGCTTGTTACACC
CTGTGAGCCTGCATGGGATGGATGACCCGGAGAGAGAAGTGTTAGAGTGGAGGTTTGACAGCCGCCTAGC
ATTTCATCACGTGGCCCGAGAGCTGCATCCGGAGTACTTCAAGAACTGCTGATATCGAGCTTGCTACAAG
GGACTTTCCGCTGGGGACTTTCCAGGGAGGCGTGGCCTGGGCGGGACTGGGGAGTGGCGAGCCCTCAGAT
CCTGCATATAAGCAGCTGCTTTTTGCCTGTACTGGGTCTCTCTGGTTAGACCAGATCTGAGCCTGGGAGC
TCTCTGGCTAACTAGGGAACCCACTGCTTAAGCCTCAATAAAGCTTGCCTTGAGTGCTTCAAGTAGTGTG
TGCCCGTCTGTTGTGTGACTCTGGTAACTAGAGATCCCTCAGACCCTTTTAGTCAGTGTGGAAAATCTCT
AGCAGTGGCGCCCGAACAGGGACTTGAAAGCGAAAGGGAAACCAGAGGAGCTCTCTCGACGCAGGACTCG
GCTTGCTGAAGCGCGCACGGCAAGAGGCGAGGGGCGGCGACTGGTGAGTACGCCAAAAATTTTGACTAGC
GGAGGCTAGAAGGAGAGAGATGGGTGCGAGAGCGTCAGTATTAAGCGGGGGAGAATTAGATCGCGATGGG
AAAAAATTCGGTTAAGGCCAGGGGGAAAGAAAAAATATAAATTAAAACATATAGTATGGGCAAGCAGGGA
GCTAGAACGATTCGCAGTTAATCCTGGCCTGTTAGAAACATCAGAAGGCTGTAGACAAATACTGGGACAG
CTACAACCATCCCTTCAGACAGGATCAGAAGAACTTAGATCATTATATAATACAGTAGCAACCCTCTATT
GTGTGCATCAAAGGATAGAGATAAAAGACACCAAGGAAGCTTTAGACAAGATAGAGGAAGAGCAAAACAA
AAGTAAGACCACCGCACAGCAAGCGGCCGGCCGCTGATCTTCAGACCTGGAGGAGGAGATATGAGGGACA
ATTGGAGAAGTGAATTATATAAATATAAAGTAGTAAAAATTGAACCATTAGGAGTAGCACCCACCAAGGC
AAAGAGAAGAGTGGTGCAGAGAGAAAAAAGAGCAGTGGGAATAGGAGCTTTGTTCCTTGGGTTCTTGGGA
GCAGCAGGAAGCACTATGGGCGCAGCGTCAATGACGCTGACGGTACAGGCCAGACAATTATTGTCTGGTA
TAGTGCAGCAGCAGAACAATTTGCTGAGGGCTATTGAGGCGCAACAGCATCTGTTGCAACTCACAGTCTG
GGGCATCAAGCAGCTCCAGGCAAGAATCCTGGCTGTGGAAAGATACCTAAAGGATCAACAGCTCCTGGGG
ATTTGGGGTTGCTCTGGAAAACTCATTTGCACCACTGCTGTGCCTTGGAATGCTAGTTGGAGTAATAAAT
CTCTGGAACAGATTTGGAATCACACGACCTGGATGGAGTGGGACAGAGAAATTAACAATTACACAAGCTT
AATACACTCCTTAATTGAAGAATCGCAAAACCAGCAAGAAAAGAATGAACAAGAATTATTGGAATTAGAT
AAATGGGCAAGTTTGTGGAATTGGTTTAACATAACAAATTGGCTGTGGTATATAAAATTATTCATAATGA
TAGTAGGAGGCTTGGTAGGTTTAAGAATAGTTTTTGCTGTACTTTCTATAGTGAATAGAGTTAGGCAGGG
ATATTCACCATTATCGTTTCAGACCCACCTCCCAACCCCGAGGGGACCCGACAGGCCCGAAGGAATAGAA
GAAGAAGGTGGAGAGAGAGACAGAGACAGATCCATTCGATTAGTGAACGGATCTCGACGGTATCGCCGAA
TTCACAAATGGCAGTATTCATCCACAATTTTAAAAGAAAAGGGGGGATTGGGGGGTACAGTGCAGGGGAA
AGAATAGTAGACATAATAGCAACAGACATACAAACTAAAGAATTACAAAAACAAATTACAAAAATTCAAA
ATTTTCGGGTTTATTACAGGGACAGCAGAGATCCAGTTTGGACTAGTCGTGAGGCTCCGGTGCCCGTCAG
TGGGCAGAGCGCACATCGCCCACAGTCCCCGAGAAGTTGGGGGGAGGGGTCGGCAATTGAACCGGTGCCT
AGAGAAGGTGGCGCGGGGTAAACTGGGAAAGTGATGTCGTGTACTGGCTCCGCCTTTTTCCCGAGGGTGG
GGGAGAACCGTATATAAGTGCAGTAGTCGCCGTGAACGTTCTTTTTCGCAACGGGTTTGCCGCCAGAACA
CAGGTAAGTGCCGTGTGTGGTTCCCGCGGGCCTGGCCTCTTTACGGGTTATGGCCCTTGCGTGCCTTGAA
TTACTTCCACCTGGCTGCAGTACGTGATTCTTGATCCCGAGCTTCGGGTTGGAAGTGGGTGGGAGAGTTC
GAGGCCTTGCGCTTAAGGAGCCCCTTCGCCTCGTGCTTGAGTTGAGGCCTGGCCTGGGCGCTGGGGCCGC
CGCGTGCGAATCTGGTGGCACCTTCGCGCCTGTCTCGCTGCTTTCGATAAGTCTCTAGCCATTTAAAATT
TTTGATGACCTGCTGCGACGCTTTTTTTCTGGCAAGATAGTCTTGTAAATGCGGGCCAAGATCTGCACAC
TGGTATTTCGGTTTTTGGGGCCGCGGGCGGCGACGGGGCCCGTGCGTCCCAGCGCACATGTTCGGCGAGG
CGGGGCCTGCGAGCGCGGCCACCGAGAATCGGACGGGGGTAGTCTCAAGCTGGCCGGCCTGCTCTGGTGC
CTGGCCTCGCGCCGCCGTGTATCGCCCCGCCCTGGGCGGCAAGGCTGGCCCGGTCGGCACCAGTTGCGTG
AGCGGAAAGATGGCCGCTTCCCGGCCCTGCTGCAGGGAGCTCAAAATGGAGGACGCGGCGCTCGGGAGAG
CGGGCGGGTGAGTCACCCACACAAAGGAAAAGGGCCTTTCCGTCCTCAGCCGTCGCTTCATGTGACTCCA
CGGAGTACCGGGCGCCGTCCAGGCACCTCGATTAGTTCTCGAGCTTTTGGAGTACGTCGTCTTTAGGTTG
GGGGGAGGGGTTTTATGCGATGGAGTTTCCCCACACTGAGTGGGTGGAGACTGAAGTTAGGCCAGCTTGG
CACTTGATGTAATTCTCCTTGGAATTTGCCCTTTTTGAGTTTGGATCTTGGTTCATTCTCAAGCCTCAGA
CAGTGGTTCAAAGTTTTTTTCTTCCATTTCAGGTGTCGTGAAGCGGCCCTGCAGATATCAACAAGTTTGT
ACAAAAAAGCAGGCACCATGGAGGTGGTGGACCCGCAGCAGCTGGGCATGTTCACGGAGGGCGAGCTGAT
GTCGGTGGGTATGGACACGTTCATCCACCGCATCGACTCCACCGAGGTCATCTACCAGCCGCGCCGCAAG
CGGGCCAAGCTCATCGGCAAGTACCTGATGGGGGACCTGCTGGGGGAAGGCTCTTACGGCAAGGTGAAGG
AGGTGCTGGACTCGGAGACGCTGTGCAGGAGGGCCGTCAAGATCCTCAAGAAGAAGAAGTTGCGAAGGAT
CCCCAACGGGGAGGCCAACGTGAAGAAGGAAATTCAACTACTGAGGAGGTTACGGCACAAAAATGTCATC
CAGCTGGTGGATGTGTTATACAACGAAGAGAAGCAGAAAATGTATATGGTGATGGAGTACTGCGTGTGTG
GCATGCAGGAAATGCTGGACAGCGTGCCGGAGAAGCGTTTCCCAGTGTGCCAGGCCCACGGGTACTTCTG
TCAGCTGATTGACGGCCTGGAGTACCTGCATAGCCAGGGCATTGTGCACAAGGACATCAAGCCGGGGAAC
CTGCTGCTCACCACCGGTGGCACCCTCAAAATCTCCGACCTGGGCGTGGCCGAGGCACTGCACCCGTTCG
CGGCGGACGACACCTGCCGGACCAGCCAGGGCTCCCCGGCTTTCCAGCCGCCCGAGATTGCCAACGGCCT
GGACACCTTCTCCGGCTTCAAGGTGGACATCTGGTCGGCTGGGGTCACCCTCTACAACATCACCACGGGT
CTGTACCCCTTCGAAGGGGACAACATCTACAAGTTGTTTGAGAACATCGGGAAGGGGAGCTACGCCATCC
CGGGCGACTGTGGCCCCCCGCTCTCTGACCTGCTGAAAGGGATGCTTGAGTACGAACCGGCCAAGAGGTT
CTCCATCCGGCAGATCCGGCAGCACAGCTGGTTCCGGAAGAAACATCCTCCGGCTGAAGCACCAGTGCCC
ATCCCACCGAGCCCAGACACCAAGGACCGGTGGCGCAGCATGACTGTGGTGCCGTACTTGGAGGACCTGC
ACGGCGCGGACGAGGACGAGGACCTCTTCGACATCGAGGATGACATCATCTACACTCAGGACTTCACGGT
GCCCGGACAGGTCCCAGAAGAGGAGGCCAGTCACAATGGACAGCGCCGGGGCCTCCCCAAGGCCGTGTGT
ATGAACGGCACAGAGGCGGCGCAGCTGAGCACCAAATCCAGGGCGGAGGGCCGGGCCCCCAACCCTGCCC
GCAAGGCCTGCTCCGCCAGCAGCAAGATCCGCCGGCTGTCGGCCTGCAAGCAGCAGTAGAACCCAGCTTT
CTTGTACAAAGTGGTGATATCCAATTAACCCTCACTAAAGGTTAAGTGAAGTGTTGTTTATTGAACCCTA
TAGTGAGTCGTATTACCACCCAACTTTTCTATACAAAGTGGTTGATATCCAGCACAGTGGCGGCCGCTCG
AGTCTAGAGGGCCCGCGGTTCGAAGGTAAGCCTATCCCTAACCCTCTCCTCGGTCTCGATTCTACGCGTA
CCGGTTAGTAATGAGATCCCTCCCCCCCCCCTAACGTTACTGGCCGAAGCCGCTTGGAATAAGGCCGGTG
TGCGTTTGTCTATATGTTATTTTCCACCATATTGCCGTCTTTTGGCAATGTGAGGGCCCGGAAACCTGGC
CCTGTCTTCTTGACGAGCATTCCTAGGGGTCTTTCCCCTCTCGCCAAAGGAATGCAAGGTCTGTTGAATG
TCGTGAAGGAAGCAGTTCCTCTGGAAGCTTCTTGAAGACAAACAACGTCTGTAGCGACCCTTTGCAGGCA
GCGGAACCCCCCACCTGGCGACAGGTGCCTCTGCGGCCAAAAGCCACGTGTATAAGATACACCTGCAAAG
GCGGCACAACCCCAGTGCCACGTTGTGAGTTGGATAGTTGTGGAAAGAGTCAAATGGCTCTCCTCAAGCG
TATTCAACAAGGGGCTGAAGGATGCCCAGAAGGTACCCCATTGTATGGGATCTGATCTGGGGCCTCGGTG
CACATGCTTTACATGTGTTTAGTCGAGGTTAAAAAAACGTCTAGGCCCCCCGAACCACGGGGACGTGGTT
TTCCTTTGAAAAACACGATGATAATATGGCCACACATATGACCGAGTACAAGCCCACGGTGCGCCTCGCC
ACCCGCGACGACGTCCCCAGGGCCGTACGCACCCTCGCCGCCGCGTTCGCCGACTACCCCGCCACGCGCC
ACACCGTCGATCCGGACCGCCACATCGAGCGGGTCACCGAGCTGCAAGAACTCTTCCTCACGCGCGTCGG
GCTCGACATCGGCAAGGTGTGGGTCGCGGACGACGGCGCCGCGGTGGCGGTCTGGACCACGCCGGAGAGC
GTCGAAGCGGGGGCGGTGTTCGCCGAGATCGGCCCGCGCATGGCCGAGTTGAGCGGTTCCCGGCTGGCCG
CGCAGCAACAGATGGAAGGCCTCCTGGCGCCGCACCGGCCCAAGGAGCCCGCGTGGTTCCTGGCCACCGT
CGGCGTCTCGCCCGACCACCAGGGCAAGGGTCTGGGCAGCGCCGTCGTGCTCCCCGGAGTGGAGGCGGCC
GAGCGCGCCGGGGTGCCCGCCTTCCTGGAGACCTCCGCGCCCCGCAACCTCCCCTTCTACGAGCGGCTCG
GCTTCACCGTCACCGCCGACGTCGAGGTGCCCGAAGGACCGCGCACCTGGTGCATGACCCGCAAGCCCGG
TGCCTAAATCGATAGATCCTAATCAACCTCTGGATTACAAAATTTGTGAAAGATTGACTGGTATTCTTAA
CTATGTTGCTCCTTTTACGCTATGTGGATACGCTGCTTTAATGCCTTTGTATCATGCTATTGCTTCCCGT
ATGGCTTTCATTTTCTCCTCCTTGTATAAATCCTGGTTGCTGTCTCTTTATGAGGAGTTGTGGCCCGTTG
TCAGGCAACGTGGCGTGGTGTGCACTGTGTTTGCTGACGCAACCCCCACTGGTTGGGGCATTGCCACCAC
CTGTCAGCTCCTTTCCGGGACTTTCGCTTTCCCCCTCCCTATTGCCACGGCGGAACTCATCGCCGCCTGC
CTTGCCCGCTGCTGGACAGGGGCTCGGCTGTTGGGCACTGACAATTCCGTGGTGTTGTCGGGGAAATCAT
CGTCCTTTCCTTGGCTGCTCGCCTGTGTTGCCACCTGGATTCTGCGCGGGACGTCCTTCTGCTACGTCCC
TTCGGCCCTCAATCCAGCGGACCTTCCTTCCCGCGGCCTGCTGCCGGCTCTGCGGCCTCTTCCGCGTCTT
CGCCTTCGCCCTCAGACGAGTCGGATCTCCCTTTGGGCCGCCTCCCCGCCTGAGATCCTTTAAGACCAAT
GACTTACAAGGCAGCTGTAGATCTTAGCCACTTTTTAAAAGAAAAGGGGGGACTGGAAGGGCTAATTCAC
TCCCAACGAAGACAAGATCTGCTTTTTGCTTGTACTGGGTCTCTCTGGTTAGACCAGATCTGAGCCTGGG
AGCTCTCTGGCTAACTAGGGAACCCACTGCTTAAGCCTCAATAAAGCTTGCCTTGAGTGCTTCAAGTAGT
GTGTGCCCGTCTGTTGTGTGACTCTGGTAACTAGAGATCCCTCAGACCCTTTTAGTCAGTGTGGAAAATC
TCTAGCAGTAGTAGTTCATGTCATCTTATTATTCAGTATTTATAACTTGCAAAGAAATGAATATCAGAGA
GTGAGAGGCCCGGGTTAATTAAGGAAAGGGCTAGATCATTCTTGAAGACGAAAGGGCCTCGTGATACGCC
TATTTTTATAGGTTAATGTCATGATAATAATGGTTTCTTAGACGTCAGGTGGCACTTTTCGGGGAAATGT
GCGCGGAACCCCTATTTGTTTATTTTTCTAAATACATTCAAATATGTATCCGCTCATGAGACAATAACCC
TGATAAATGCTTCAATAATATTGAAAAAGGAAGAGTATGAGTATTCAACATTTCCGTGTCGCCCTTATTC
CCTTTTTTGCGGCATTTTGCCTTCCTGTTTTTGCTCACCCAGAAACGCTGGTGAAAGTAAAAGATGCTGA
AGATCAGTTGGGTGCACGAGTGGGTTACATCGAACTGGATCTCAACAGCGGTAAGATCCTTGAGAGTTTT
CGCCCCGAAGAACGTTTTCCAATGATGAGCACTTTTAAAGTTCTGCTATGTGGCGCGGTATTATCCCGTG
TTGACGCCGGGCAAGAGCAACTCGGTCGCCGCATACACTATTCTCAGAATGACTTGGTTGAGTACTCACC
AGTCACAGAAAAGCATCTTACGGATGGCATGACAGTAAGAGAATTATGCAGTGCTGCCATAACCATGAGT
GATAACACTGCGGCCAACTTACTTCTGACAACGATCGGAGGACCGAAGGAGCTAACCGCTTTTTTGCACA
ACATGGGGGATCATGTAACTCGCCTTGATCGTTGGGAACCGGAGCTGAATGAAGCCATACCAAACGACGA
GCGTGACACCACGATGCCTGTAGCAATGGCAACAACGTTGCGCAAACTATTAACTGGCGAACTACTTACT
CTAGCTTCCCGGCAACAATTAATAGACTGGATGGAGGCGGATAAAGTTGCAGGACCACTTCTGCGCTCGG
CCCTTCCGGCTGGCTGGTTTATTGCTGATAAATCTGGAGCCGGTGAGCGTGGGTCTCGCGGTATCATTGC
AGCACTGGGGCCAGATGGTAAGCCCTCCCGTATCGTAGTTATCTACACGACGGGGAGTCAGGCAACTATG
GATGAACGAAATAGACAGATCGCTGAGATAGGTGCCTCACTGATTAAGCATTGGTAACTGTCAGACCAAG
TTTACTCATATATACTTTAGATTGATTTAAAACTTCATTTTTAATTTAAAAGGATCTAGGTGAAGATCCT
TTTTGATAATCTCATGACCAAAATCCCTTAACGTGAGTTTTCGTTCCACTGAGCGTCAGACCCCGTAGAA
AAGATCAAAGGATCTTCTTGAGATCCTTTTTTTCTGCGCGTAATCTGCTGCTTGCAAACAAAAAAACCAC
CGCTACCAGCGGTGGTTTGTTTGCCGGATCAAGAGCTACCAACTCTTTTTCCGAAGGTAACTGGCTTCAG
CAGAGCGCAGATACCAAATACTGTTCTTCTAGTGTAGCCGTAGTTAGGCCACCACTTCAAGAACTCTGTA
GCACCGCCTACATACCTCGCTCTGCTAATCCTGTTACCAGTGGCTGCTGCCAGTGGCGATAAGTCGTGTC
TTACCGGGTTGGACTCAAGACGATAGTTACCGGATAAGGCGCAGCGGTCGGGCTGAACGGGGGGTTCGTG
CACACAGCCCAGCTTGGAGCGAACGACCTACACCGAACTGAGATACCTACAGCGTGAGCTATGAGAAAGC
GCCACGCTTCCCGAAGGGAGAAAGGCGGACAGGTATCCGGTAAGCGGCAGGGTCGGAACAGGAGAGCGCA
CGAGGGAGCTTCCAGGGGGAAACGCCTGGTATCTTTATAGTCCTGTCGGGTTTCGCCACCTCTGACTTGA
GCGTCGATTTTTGTGATGCTCGTCAGGGGGGCGGAGCCTATGGAAAAACGCCAGCAACGCGGCCTTTTTA
CGGTTCCTGGCCTTTTGCTGGCCTTTTGCTCACATGTTCTTTCCTGCGTTATCCCCTGATTCTGTGGATA
ACCGTATTACCGCCTTTGAGTGAGCTGATACCGCTCGCCGCAGCCGAACGACCGAGCGCAGCGAGTCAGT
GAGCGAGGAAGCGGAAGAGCGCCCAATACGCAAACCGCCTCTCCCCGCGCGTTGGCCGATTCATTAATGC
AGCAAGCTCATGGCTGACTAATTTTTTTTATTTATGCAGAGGCCGAGGCCGCCTCGGCCTCTGAGCTATT
CCAGAAGTAGTGAGGAGGCTTTTTTGGAGGCCTAGGCTTTTGCAAAAAGCTCCCCGTGGCACGACAGGTT
TCCCGACTGGAAAGCGGGCAGTGAGCGCAACGCAATTAATGTGAGTTAGCTCACTCATTAGGCACCCCAG
GCTTTACACTTTATGCTTCCGGCTCGTATGTTGTGTGGAATTGTGAGCGGATAACAATTTCACACAGGAA
ACAGCTATGACATGATTACGAATTTCACAAATAAAGCATTTTTTTCACTGCATTCTAGTTGTGGTTTGTC
CAAACTCATCAATGTATCTTATCATGTCTGGATCAACTGGATAACTCAAGCTAACCAAAATCATCCCAAA
CTTCCCACCCCATACCCTATTACCACTGCCAATTACCTGTGGTTTCATTTACTCTAAACCTGTGATTCCT
CTGAATTATTTTCATTTTAAAGAAATTGTATTTGTTAAATATGTACTACAAACTTAGTAGT
Features (pLannotate 1.2.2; 30 found; start..end, strand, type, name):
    377..634     +  LTR            5' LTR (truncated): truncated 5' long terminal repeat (LTR) from HIV-1
    681..806     +  misc_feature   HIV-1 Ψ: packaging signal of human immunodeficiency virus type 1
    790..1128    +  CDS            HIV-1 gag (fragment): gag protein from human immunodeficiency virus 1; gag
   1303..1536    +  misc_feature   RRE: The Rev response element (RRE) of HIV-1 allows for Rev-dependent mRNA export from the nucleus to the cytoplasm.
   1913..2013    +  CDS            Rev (fragment): human immunodeficiency virus 1 (HIV-1) Rev protein; rev; enhances nuclear export of unspliced and incompletely spliced viral mRNAs
   2058..2175    +  misc_feature   cPPT/CTS: central polypurine tract and central termination sequence of HIV-1
   2223..3401    +  promoter       EF-1α promoter: strong constitutive promoter for human elongation factor EF-1α
   3422..3442    +  protein_bind   attB1: mutant version of attB; core recombination site for the Gateway® BP reaction BP Clonase™
   3448..4746    +  CDS            STK11: STK11_HUMAN - Also known as LKB1, PJS. Experimental evidence at protein level: Swiss-Prot protein existence level 1. [Isoform 2]: Has a role in spermiogenesis. From Homo sapiens (Human).
   4751..4775    -  protein_bind   attB2: mutant version of attB; recombination site for the Gateway® BP reaction BP Clonase™
   4783..4801    +  promoter       T3 promoter: promoter for bacteriophage T3 RNA polymerase
   4827..4845    -  promoter       T7 promoter: promoter for bacteriophage T7 RNA polymerase
   4851..4869    -  protein_bind   attB4 (fragment): mutant version of attB; core recombination site for the Gateway® BP reaction BP Clonase™
   4925..4966    +  CDS            V5 tag: epitope tag from simian virus 5
   5092..5554    +  misc_feature   IRES: internal ribosome entry site (IRES) of the encephalomyocarditis virus (EMCV)
   5568..6165    +  CDS            PuroR (fragment): puromycin N-acetyltransferase; pac from Streptomyces; confers resistance to puromycin
   6181..6769    +  misc_feature   WPRE: woodchuck hepatitis virus posttranscriptional regulatory element
   6777..6842    +  CDS            nef (fragment): NEF_HV1Z2 - Experimental evidence at protein level: Swiss-Prot protein existence level 1. Extracellular Nef protein targets CD4(+) T-lymphocytes for apoptosis by interacting with CXCR4 surface receptors. From Human immunodeficiency virus type 1 group M subtype D (isolate Z2/CDC-Z34) (HIV-1).
   6844..7077    +  LTR            3' LTR (ΔU3): self-inactivating 3' long terminal repeat (LTR) from HIV-1
   7282..7386    +  promoter       AmpR promoter: bla
   7387..8247    +  CDS            AmpR: β-lactamase; bla; confers resistance to ampicillin, carbenicillin, and related antibiotics
   8418..9006    +  rep_origin     ori: high-copy-number ColE1/pMB1/pBR322/pUC origin of replication
   9189..9243    +  CDS            lacI (fragment): lac repressor; lacI; The lac repressor binds to the lac operator to inhibit transcription in E. coli. This inhibition can be relieved by adding lactose or isopropyl-β-D-thiogalactopyranoside (IPTG).
   9249..9342    +  rep_origin     SV40 ori (fragment): SV40 origin of replication
   9367..9404    +  CDS            lacI (fragment): lac repressor; lacI; The lac repressor binds to the lac operator to inhibit transcription in E. coli. This inhibition can be relieved by adding lactose or isopropyl-β-D-thiogalactopyranoside (IPTG).
   9417..9438    +  protein_bind   CAP binding site: CAP binding activates transcription in the presence of cAMP. E. coli catabolite activator protein
   9453..9483    +  promoter       lac promoter: promoter for the E. coli lac operon
   9491..9507    +  protein_bind   lac operator: The lac repressor binds to the lac operator to inhibit transcription in E. coli. This inhibition can be relieved by adding lactose or isopropyl-β-D-thiogalactopyranoside (IPTG). lac repressor encoded by lacI
   9541..9624    +  polyA_signal   SV40 poly(A) signal (fragment): SV40 polyadenylation signal
   9791..329     +  CDS            nef (fragment) (across the origin): NEF_HV1BR - Experimental evidence at protein level: Swiss-Prot protein existence level 1. Extracellular Nef protein targets CD4(+) T-lymphocytes for apoptosis by interacting with CXCR4 surface receptors (PubMed:14990729). From Human immunodeficiency virus type 1 group M subtype B (isolate BRU/LAI) (HIV-1).
