[The description below was written by a language model from this plasmid's Addgene catalogue record and pLannotate feature annotations shown in this document.]
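Description:
pHAGE-STK11 is an HIV-1-derived lentiviral expression plasmid built on the pHAGE backbone and carrying the wild-type human STK11 open reading frame (also known as LKB1), the serine/threonine kinase gene mutated in Peutz-Jeghers syndrome. In bacteria it is maintained through a high-copy ColE1/pUC-type origin and selected with ampicillin via the β-lactamase gene. The 9.8 kb sequenced record also shows small remnants of lac regulatory elements, SV40 origin and poly(A) sequences in the plasmid backbone outside the viral cassette.

The transfer cassette is bounded by a truncated 5' LTR and a self-inactivating ΔU3 3' LTR, so the integrated provirus lacks LTR promoter activity. Between the LTRs are the Ψ packaging signal with a partial gag sequence, the Rev response element for nuclear export of the genomic RNA, and the cPPT/CTS, which aids nuclear import of the reverse-transcribed genome. Packaging functions are not encoded and must be supplied in trans. Expression is driven by the constitutive human EF-1α promoter. The STK11 coding sequence was introduced by Gateway recombination and sits between attB1 and attB2 sites. Downstream lie short T3 and T7 promoter sequences, an attB4 fragment and a V5 epitope sequence; the record does not indicate whether the V5 tag is fused in frame to STK11. An EMCV IRES then allows translation of puromycin N-acetyltransferase from the same transcript, linking puromycin selection of transduced cells to insert expression, and a WPRE enhances transcript stability and expression.

The construct is intended for stable lentiviral expression of STK11 in mammalian cells. It comes from a study on systematic functional annotation of somatic cancer mutations, where a wild-type clone would plausibly serve as the reference for variant alleles.
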