Addgene plasmid #116794: pHAGE-STK11
Purpose: Lentiviral expression of STK11
Depositing lab: Gordon Mills & Kenneth Scott. Depositing organization: Baylor College of Medicine. Publication: Systematic Functional Annotation of Somatic Mutations in Cancer. Ng PK, Li J, Jeong KJ, Shao S, Chen H, Tsang YH, Sengupta S, Wang Z, Bhavana VH, Tran R, Soewito S, Minussi DC, Moreno D, Kong K, Dogruluk T, Lu H, Gao J, Tokheim C, Zhou DC, Johnson AM, Zeng J, Ip CKM, Ju Z, Wester M, Yu S, Li Y, Vellano CP, Schultz N, Karchin R, Ding L, Lu Y, Cheung LWT, Chen K, Shaw KR, Meric-Bernstam F, Scott KL, Yi S, Sahni N, Liang H, Mills GB. Cancer Cell. 2018 Mar 12;33(3):450-462.e10. doi: 10.1016/j.ccell.2018.01.021. PubMed 29533785.
Backbone
  Vector backbone: pHAGE
  Vector type: Lentiviral
Growth in bacteria
  Bacterial resistance: Ampicillin, 100 μg/mL
  Growth temperature: 37°C
  Growth strain: Stbl3
  Copy number: High Copy
Gene/Insert
  Gene/Insert name: STK11
  Species: H. sapiens (human)
  Mutation: WT
  Entrez Gene: STK11 (a.k.a. LKB1, PJS, hLKB1)
  Cloning method: Gateway Cloning
Terms and licenses: Academic/Nonprofit Terms; Industry Terms: Not Available to Industry
How to cite: pHAGE-STK11 was a gift from Gordon Mills & Kenneth Scott (Addgene plasmid # 116794 ; http://n2t.net/addgene:116794 ; RRID:Addgene_116794)
