>Addgene plasmid #116794 | pHAGE-STK11 | depositor partial sequence | sequence record 219670 | insert
ATGGAGGTGGTGGACCCGCAGCAGCTGGGCATGTTCACGGAGGGCGAGCTGATGTCGGTGGGTATGGACA
CGTTCATCCACCGCATCGACTCCACCGAGGTCATCTACCAGCCGCGCCGCAAGCGGGCCAAGCTCATCGG
CAAGTACCTGATGGGGGACCTGCTGGGGGAAGGCTCTTACGGCAAGGTGAAGGAGGTGCTGGACTCGGAG
ACGCTGTGCAGGAGGGCCGTCAAGATCCTCAAGAAGAAGAAGTTGCGAAGGATCCCCAACGGGGAGGCCA
ACGTGAAGAAGGAAATTCAACTACTGAGGAGGTTACGGCACAAAAATGTCATCCAGCTGGTGGATGTGTT
ATACAACGAAGAGAAGCAGAAAATGTATATGGTGATGGAGTACTGCGTGTGTGGCATGCAGGAAATGCTG
GACAGCGTGCCGGAGAAGCGTTTCCCAGTGTGCCAGGCCCACGGGTACTTCTGTCAGCTGATTGACGGCC
TGGAGTACCTGCATAGCCAGGGCATTGTGCACAAGGACATCAAGCCGGGGAACCTGCTGCTCACCACCGG
TGGCACCCTCAAAATCTCCGACCTGGGCGTGGCCGAGGCACTGCACCCGTTCGCGGCGGACGACACCTGC
CGGACCAGCCAGGGCTCCCCGGCTTTCCAGCCGCCCGAGATTGCCAACGGCCTGGACACCTTCTCCGGCT
TCAAGGTGGACATCTGGTCGGCTGGGGTCACCCTCTACAACATCACCACGGGTCTGTACCCCTTCGAAGG
GGACAACATCTACAAGTTGTTTGAGAACATCGGGAAGGGGAGCTACGCCATCCCGGGCGACTGTGGCCCC
CCGCTCTCTGACCTGCTGAAAGGGATGCTTGAGTACGAACCGGCCAAGAGGTTCTCCATCCGGCAGATCC
GGCAGCACAGCTGGTTCCGGAAGAAACATCCTCCGGCTGAAGCACCAGTGCCCATCCCACCGAGCCCAGA
CACCAAGGACCGGTGGCGCAGCATGACTGTGGTGCCGTACTTGGAGGACCTGCACGGCGCGGACGAGGAC
GAGGACCTCTTCGACATCGAGGATGACATCATCTACACTCAGGACTTCACGGTGCCCGGACAGGTCCCAG
AAGAGGAGGCCAGTCACAATGGACAGCGCCGGGGCCTCCCCAAGGCCGTGTGTATGAACGGCACAGAGGC
GGCGCAGCTGAGCACCAAATCCAGGGCGGAGGGCCGGGCCCCCAACCCTGCCCGCAAGGCCTGCTCCGCC
AGCAGCAAGATCCGCCGGCTGTCGGCCTGCAAGCAGCAGTGA
